Addgene plasmid #164775: pJEP201-Lenti-TRE3G-Flag-GluN2B-WPRE-pA
Purpose: pLenti vector backbone designed to express Flag-GluN2B from a TRE3G promoter.
Depositing lab: Jonathan Ploski. Depositing organization: University of Texas at Dallas. Publication: The production of viral vectors designed to express large and difficult to express transgenes within neurons. Holehonnur R, Lella SK, Ho A, Luong JA, Ploski JE. Mol Brain. 2015 Feb 24;8:12. doi: 10.1186/s13041-015-0100-7. PubMed 25887710.
Backbone
  Vector backbone: pLenti7.3
  Backbone manufacturer: Invitrogen
  Vector type: Lentiviral
Growth in bacteria
  Bacterial resistance: Ampicillin, 100 μg/mL
  Growth temperature: Room Temperature
  Growth strain: NEB Stable
  Copy number: Unknown
Gene/Insert
  Gene/Insert name: GluN2B
  Tag / fusion protein: Flag (N terminal on insert)
Terms and licenses: Academic/Nonprofit Terms; Industry Terms: Not Available to Industry
How to cite: pJEP201-Lenti-TRE3G-Flag-GluN2B-WPRE-pA was a gift from Jonathan Ploski (Addgene plasmid # 164775 ; http://n2t.net/addgene:164775 ; RRID:Addgene_164775)
