[The description below was written by a language model from this plasmid's Addgene catalogue record and pLannotate feature annotations shown in this document.]
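Description:
pJEP201-Lenti-TRE3G-Flag-GluN2B-WPRE-pA is a lentiviral transfer plasmid of about 11 kb built on the Invitrogen pLenti7.3 backbone. It places an N-terminally Flag-tagged GluN2B NMDA receptor subunit under tetracycline-inducible control. In bacteria it is maintained through a high-copy ColE1/pUC-type origin and selected with ampicillin via the bla gene. The backbone also carries an f1 origin, an SV40 origin, and remnants of a cloning-vector lac region (lacZα and lacI fragments, lac promoter/operator, T7 and T3 promoters) that play no role in the payload.

The viral portion follows a self-inactivating HIV-1 design. An RSV enhancer/promoter fused to a truncated 5' LTR drives production of the genomic RNA in packaging cells. It is followed by the Ψ packaging signal with a partial gag sequence, the Rev response element for nuclear export of the unspliced genome, and the cPPT/CTS, which aids nuclear import of the reverse-transcribed genome. The ΔU3 3' LTR leaves the integrated provirus without LTR promoter activity, and an SV40 polyadenylation signal lies downstream of it.

Between these elements, a TRE3G promoter drives a roughly 4.5 kb coding sequence that the annotation matches to mouse Grin2b, although the catalogue entry does not state a species. The Flag tag is recorded in the catalogue but is not annotated separately in the feature table. A WPRE after the coding sequence enhances transcript stability and expression. TRE3G needs a Tet-On 3G-type transactivator, which this plasmid does not encode, so it must be supplied from another source. The associated work concerns viral vectors for expressing large, difficult transgenes in neurons, which fits inducible delivery of GluN2B.
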