Features (pLannotate 1.2.2; 25 found; start..end, strand, type, name):
      3..229     +  promoter       RSV promoter: Rous sarcoma virus enhancer/promoter
    230..410     +  LTR            5' LTR (truncated): truncated 5' long terminal repeat (LTR) from HIV-1
    457..582     +  misc_feature   HIV-1 Ψ: packaging signal of human immunodeficiency virus type 1
    566..929     +  CDS            HIV-1 gag (fragment): gag protein from human immunodeficiency virus 1; gag
   1075..1308    +  misc_feature   RRE: The Rev response element (RRE) of HIV-1 allows for Rev-dependent mRNA export from the nucleus to the cytoplasm.
   1685..1785    +  CDS            Rev (fragment): human immunodeficiency virus 1 (HIV-1) Rev protein; rev; enhances nuclear export of unspliced and incompletely spliced viral mRNAs
   1804..1921    +  misc_feature   cPPT/CTS: central polypurine tract and central termination sequence of HIV-1
   1959..2334    +  promoter       TRE3G promoter: 3rd-generation Tet-responsive promoter that can be activated by binding of Tet-On® 3G
   2350..6819    +  CDS            Grin2b: NMDE2_MOUSE - Experimental evidence at protein level: Swiss-Prot protein existence level 1. Component of NMDA receptor complexes that function as heterotetrameric, ligand-gated ion channels with high calcium permeability and voltage-dependent sensitivity to magnesium. Channel activation requires binding of the neurotransmitter glutamate to the epsilon subunit, glycine binding to the zeta subunit, plus membrane depolarization to eliminate channel inhibition by Mg(2+) (PubMed:1377365, PubMed:26912815). Sensitivity to glutamate and channel kinetics depend on the subunit composition (PubMed:137736
   6871..7459    +  misc_feature   WPRE: woodchuck hepatitis virus posttranscriptional regulatory element
   7518..7537    +  misc_feature   cPPT/CTS (fragment): central polypurine tract and central termination sequence of HIV-1
   7539..7772    +  LTR            3' LTR (ΔU3): self-inactivating 3' long terminal repeat (LTR) from HIV-1
   7844..7965    +  polyA_signal   SV40 poly(A) signal: SV40 polyadenylation signal
   8005..8140    +  rep_origin     SV40 ori: SV40 origin of replication
   8161..8179    -  promoter       T7 promoter: promoter for bacteriophage T7 RNA polymerase
   8187..8342    +  CDS            lacZα (fragment): LacZα fragment of β-galactosidase; lacZ fragment
   8347..8775    +  rep_origin     f1 ori (sequence partly withheld): f1 bacteriophage origin of replication; arrow indicates direction of (+) strand synthesis
   8828..8932    +  promoter       AmpR promoter: bla
   8933..9793    +  CDS            AmpR: β-lactamase; bla; confers resistance to ampicillin, carbenicillin, and related antibiotics
   9964..10552   +  rep_origin     ori: high-copy-number ColE1/pMB1/pBR322/pUC origin of replication
  10735..10827   +  CDS            lacI (fragment): lac repressor; lacI; The lac repressor binds to the lac operator to inhibit transcription in E. coli. This inhibition can be relieved by adding lactose or isopropyl-β-D-thiogalactopyranoside (IPTG).
  10840..10861   +  protein_bind   CAP binding site: CAP binding activates transcription in the presence of cAMP. E. coli catabolite activator protein
  10876..10906   +  promoter       lac promoter: promoter for the E. coli lac operon
  10910..10932   +  protein_bind   lac operator (fragment): The lac repressor binds to the lac operator to inhibit transcription in E. coli. This inhibition can be relieved by adding lactose or isopropyl-β-D-thiogalactopyranoside (IPTG). lac repressor encoded by lacI
  10975..10993   +  promoter       T3 promoter: promoter for bacteriophage T3 RNA polymerase
>Addgene plasmid #164775 | pJEP201-Lenti-TRE3G-Flag-GluN2B-WPRE-pA | addgene full sequence | sequence record 366280 | Addgene NGS Result
AATGTAGTCTTATGCAATACTCTTGTAGTCTTGCAACATGGTAACGATGAGTTAGCAACATGCCTTACAA
GGAGAGAAAAAGCACCGTGCATGCCGATTGGTGGAAGTAAGGTGGTACGATCGTGCCTTATTAGGAAGGC
AACAGACGGGTCTGACATGGATTGGACGAACCACTGAATTGCCGCATTGCAGAGATATTGTATTTAAGTG
CCTAGCTCGATACATAAACGGGTCTCTCTGGTTAGACCAGATCTGAGCCTGGGAGCTCTCTGGCTAACTA
GGGAACCCACTGCTTAAGCCTCAATAAAGCTTGCCTTGAGTGCTTCAAGTAGTGTGTGCCCGTCTGTTGT
GTGACTCTGGTAACTAGAGATCCCTCAGACCCTTTTAGTCAGTGTGGAAAATCTCTAGCAGTGGCGCCCG
AACAGGGACTTGAAAGCGAAAGGGAAACCAGAGGAGCTCTCTCGACGCAGGACTCGGCTTGCTGAAGCGC
GCACGGCAAGAGGCGAGGGGCGGCGACTGGTGAGTACGCCAAAAATTTTGACTAGCGGAGGCTAGAAGGA
GAGAGATGGGTGCGAGAGCGTCAGTATTAAGCGGGGGAGAATTAGATCGCGATGGGAAAAAATTCGGTTA
AGGCCAGGGGGAAAGAAAAAATATAAATTAAAACATATAGTATGGGCAAGCAGGGAGCTAGAACGATTCG
CAGTTAATCCTGGCCTGTTAGAAACATCAGAAGGCTGTAGACAAATACTGGGACAGCTACAACCATCCCT
TCAGACAGGATCAGAAGAACTTAGATCATTATATAATACAGTAGCAACCCTCTATTGTGTGCATCAAAGG
ATAGAGATAAAAGACACCAAGGAAGCTTTAGACAAGATAGAGGAAGAGCAAAACAAAAGTAAGACCACCG
CACAGCAAGCGGCCGCTGATCTTCAGACCTGGAGGAGGAGATATGAGGGACAATTGGAGAAGTGAATTAT
ATAAATATAAAGTAGTAAAAATTGAACCATTAGGAGTAGCACCCACCAAGGCAAAGAGAAGAGTGGTGCA
GAGAGAAAAAAGAGCAGTGGGAATAGGAGCTTTGTTCCTTGGGTTCTTGGGAGCAGCAGGAAGCACTATG
GGCGCAGCGTCAATGACGCTGACGGTACAGGCCAGACAATTATTGTCTGGTATAGTGCAGCAGCAGAACA
ATTTGCTGAGGGCTATTGAGGCGCAACAGCATCTGTTGCAACTCACAGTCTGGGGCATCAAGCAGCTCCA
GGCAAGAATCCTGGCTGTGGAAAGATACCTAAAGGATCAACAGCTCCTGGGGATTTGGGGTTGCTCTGGA
AAACTCATTTGCACCACTGCTGTGCCTTGGAATGCTAGTTGGAGTAATAAATCTCTGGAACAGATTTGGA
ATCACACGACCTGGATGGAGTGGGACAGAGAAATTAACAATTACACAAGCTTAATACACTCCTTAATTGA
AGAATCGCAAAACCAGCAAGAAAAGAATGAACAAGAATTATTGGAATTAGATAAATGGGCAAGTTTGTGG
AATTGGTTTAACATAACAAATTGGCTGTGGTATATAAAATTATTCATAATGATAGTAGGAGGCTTGGTAG
GTTTAAGAATAGTTTTTGCTGTACTTTCTATAGTGAATAGAGTTAGGCAGGGATATTCACCATTATCGTT
TCAGACCCACCTCCCAACCCCGAGGGGACCCGACAGGCCCGAAGGAATAGAAGAAGAAGGTGGAGAGAGA
GACAGAGACAGATCCATTCGATTAGTGAACGGATCTCGACGGTATCGGTTAACTTTTAAAAGAAAAGGGG
GGATTGGGGGGTACAGTGCAGGGGAAAGAATAGTAGACATAATAGCAACAGACATACAAACTAAAGAATT
ACAAAAACAAATTACAAAAATTCAAAATTTTATCGATACGCGTATCACGAGACTAGCCTCGAGTTGGCTT
TACTCCCTATCAGTGATAGAGAACGTATGAAGAGTTTACTCCCTATCAGTGATAGAGAACGTATGCAGAC
TTTACTCCCTATCAGTGATAGAGAACGTATAAGGAGTTTACTCCCTATCAGTGATAGAGAACGTATGACC
AGTTTACTCCCTATCAGTGATAGAGAACGTATCTACAGTTTACTCCCTATCAGTGATAGAGAACGTATAT
CCAGTTTACTCCCTATCAGTGATAGAGAACGTATAAGCTTTAGGCGTGTACGGTGGGCGCCTATAAAAGC
AGAGCTCGTTTAGTGAACCGTCAGATCGCCTGGAGCAATTCCACAACACTTTTGTCTTATACCAACTTTC
CGTACCACTTCCTACCCTCGTAAAGGATCCGCCGCCACCATGAAGCCCAGCGCAGAGTGCTGTTCTCCCA
AGTTCTGGTTGGTGTTGGCCGTCTTGGCCGTATCGGGCAGCAAAGCTCGTTCCCAAAAGAGCGCCCCCAG
CATCGGCATCGCTGTCATCCTCGTGGGCACTTCCGACGAAGTGGCCATAAAAGATGCCGACTACAAGGAC
GACGATGACAAGCACGAGAAAGATGACTTCCATCATCTCTCAGTAGTTCCCCGGGTGGAGCTGGTAGCCA
TGAACGAGACTGACCCAAAGAGCATAATCACCCGCATCTGCGATCTTATGTCTGACCGGAAGATCCAGGG
GGTGGTGTTCGCGGATGACACGGACCAGGAAGCCATCGCCCAGATCCTCGATTTCATTTCTGCTCAGACT
CTCACCCCCATCCTGGGCATCCATGGGGGCTCATCTATGATAATGGCAGATAAGGATGAGTCCTCCATGT
TCTTCCAGTTTGGCCCATCCATTGAACAGCAAGCTTCTGTCATGCTCAACATCATGGAAGAATACGACTG
GTACATCTTCTCCATCGTCACCACCTACTTCCCCGGCTACCAGGACTTCGTGAACAAGATCCGCAGCACT
ATTGAGAACAGCTTTGTAGGCTGGGAGCTCGAGGAAGTCCTCCTGCTAGACATGTCTCTAGACGATGGCG
ACTCTAAGATTCAGAATCAGCTGAAGAAGCTGCAGAGCCCCATCATTCTCCTCTACTGCACAAAGGAAGA
AGCCACCTACATCTTCGAAGTAGCTAACTCAGTTGGGCTGACTGGCTACGGCTACACATGGATCGTGCCG
AGTCTGGTGGCGGGGGATACAGACACGGTGCCTTCAGAGTTCCCCACGGGGCTCATCTCTGTGTCATATG
ACGAATGGGACTATGGCCTTCCTGCCAGAGTGAGAGATGGGATTGCCATCATCACCACTGCTGCCTCGGA
CATGCTGTCCGAACACAGTTTCATCCCTGAGCCCAAGAGCAGTTGCTACAACACCCACGAGAAGAGGATC
TACCAGTCTAACATGCTGAATAGGTATCTGATCAACGTCACTTTTGAAGGGAGAAACCTGTCCTTCAGTG
AAGATGGCTACCAGATGCATCCGAAGCTGGTGATAATCCTTCTGAACAAGGAGAGGAAGTGGGAGAGGGT
GGGAAAATGGAAAGACAAGTCCCTGCAGATGAAATACTACGTGTGGCCTCGAATGTGTCCAGAGACTGAA
GAACAGGAAGATGACCATCTGAGCATCGTTACCTTGGAGGAGGCACCGTTTGTCATTGTGGAAAGTGTGG
ACCCTCTCAGTGGGACCTGCATGCGGAATACAGTCCCGTGCCAGAAGCGCATCATCTCTGAGAATAAAAC
AGATGAGGAACCAGGCTACATCAAAAAATGCTGCAAGGGGTTTTGTATTGATATCCTTAAGAAAATTTCT
AAGTCTGTGAAGTTCACCTATGACCTTTACCTGGTGACCAATGGCAAGCATGGAAAGAAAATCAACGGGA
CCTGGAACGGCATGATTGGTGAGGTGGTCATGAAGAGGGCCTACATGGCAGTGGGATCACTAACTATCAA
TGAAGAACGGTCAGAGGTGGTTGACTTCTCTGTGCCCTTCATAGAGACTGGCATCAGTGTCATGGTATCA
CGCAGCAATGGGACTGTGTCACCTTCTGCCTTCTTAGAGCCATTCAGTGCTGACGTGTGGGTGATGATGT
TTGTGATGCTGCTCATTGTCTCTGCTGTAGCTGTCTTTGTCTTTGAATACTTCAGCCCTGTGGGTTACAA
CCGGTGCCTAGCTGATGGCAGAGAGCCAGGCGGCCCATCTTTCACCATCGGCAAAGCGATTTGGTTACTC
TGGGGTCTGGTGTTTAACAACTCCGTACCTGTGCAGAACCCAAAGGGGACCACCTCCAAGATCATGGTGT
CAGTGTGGGCCTTCTTTGCTGTCATTTTCCTGGCCAGCTACACTGCCAACTTAGCCGCCTTCATGATCCA
AGAGGAGTATGTGGACCAGGTTTCCGGCCTGAGTGACAAGAAGTTCCAGAGACCTAATGACTTCTCACCC
CCTTTCCGCTTTGGGACTGTGCCCAATGGCAGCACAGAGAGGAATATCCGTAATAACTATGCAGAAATGC
ATGCCTACATGGGAAAGTTCAACCAAAGGGGTGTAGATGATGCCTTGCTCTCCCTGAAAACAGGGAAACT
TGATGCATTCATCTACGATGCAGCCGTGCTCAACTACATGGCTGGAAGAGACGAAGGCTGCAAGCTGGTG
ACCATTGGCAGTGGCAAGGTCTTTGCTTCTACGGGCTATGGCATTGCTATCCAAAAAGACTCTGGTTGGA
AACGCCAGGTGGACCTTGCTATCCTGCAGCTGTTTGGAGATGGGGAGATGGAAGAACTGGAAGCTCTCTG
GCTCACTGGCATTTGCCACAATGAGAAGAATGAGGTTATGAGCAGCCAGCTGGACATTGACAACATGGCG
GGCGTCTTCTATATGTTGGGGGCAGCCATGGCTCTCAGCCTCATCACCTTCATCTGTGAACATCTCTTCT
ATTGGCAGTTCCGACATTGCTTCATGGGTGTCTGTTCTGGCAAGCCTGGCATGGTCTTCTCCATCAGCAG
AGGTATCTACAGCTGTATCCACGGAGTAGCTATAGAGGAGCGCCAATCCGTGATGAACTCCCCCACTGCC
ACCATGAACAACACACACTCCAATATCCTACGCTTGCTCCGAACGGCCAAAAACATGGCCAACCTGTCTG
GAGTCAACGGCTCCCCCCAGAGTGCCCTGGACTTCATCCGCCGTGAGTCCTCTGTCTATGACATCTCTGA
GCATCGCCGCAGCTTCACGCATTCAGACTGCAAGTCGTACAATAACCCACCCTGTGAGGAAAACCTGTTC
AGTGACTACATTAGTGAGGTAGAGAGAACATTTGGCAACCTGCAGCTGAAGGACAGCAATGTGTACCAAG
ACCACTATCACCATCACCACCGGCCCCACAGCATCGGCAGCACCAGCTCCATTGATGGGCTCTATGACTG
TGACAACCCACCCTTTACCACCCAGCCCAGGTCAATCAGCAAGAAACCCCTGGACATTGGCCTGCCCTCC
TCCAAACACAGCCAGCTCAGCGACCTGTACGGCAAGTTCTCTTTCAAGAGTGACCGCTACAGTGGCCATG
ATGACTTGATTCGATCGGATGTCTCAGACATCTCCACGCATACTGTCACCTATGGCAACATCGAGGGCAA
CGCAGCCAAGAGGAGGAAGCAGCAATATAAGGACAGTCTAAAGAAGCGGCCAGCCTCGGCCAAATCTAGG
AGGGAGTTTGATGAAATCGAGCTGGCCTACCGTCGCCGACCACCCCGCTCCCCAGACCACAAGCGCTACT
TCAGGGACAAAGAAGGGCTCCGAGACTTCTACCTGGACCAGTTCCGAACAAAGGAGAACTCGCCTCACTG
GGAGCACGTGGACTTAACTGACATTTACAAAGAACGTAGTGATGACTTCAAGCGAGATTCGGTCAGTGGA
GGCGGGCCCTGTACCAACAGGTCTCACCTTAAACACGGAACAGGCGATAAGCACGGAGTGGTAGGCGGGG
TGCCTGCTCCTTGGGAGAAGAACCTGACCAATGTGGATTGGGAGGATAGGTCTGGGGGCAACTTCTGCCG
CAGCTGTCCCTCCAAGCTGCACAATTACTCCTCTACGGTGGCAGGGCAAAACTCGGGCCGGCAGGCCTGC
ATCAGGTGTGAGGCCTGCAAGAAGGCTGGCAACCTGTATGACATCAGCGAGGACAACTCCCTGCAGGAAC
TGGACCAGCCGGCTGCCCCTGTGGCTGTGTCATCCAACGCCTCCACCACCAAGTACCCTCAAAGCCCGAC
TAATTCCAAGGCCCAGAAGAAGAATCGGAACAAACTGCGCCGGCAGCACTCCTACGACACCTTCGTGGAC
CTGCAGAAGGAGGAGGCCGCCTTGGCCCCACGCAGCGTGAGCCTGAAAGACAAGGGCCGATTCATGGATG
GGAGCCCCTACGCCCATATGTTTGAGATGCCAGCTGGTGAGAGCTCCTTTGCCAACAAGTCCTCAGTGAC
CACTGCCGGACACCATCACAACAATCCCGGCAGCGGCTACATGCTCAGCAAGTCGCTCTACCCTGACCGG
GTCACGCAAAACCCTTTCATCCCCACTTTTGGGGATGATCAGTGCTTGCTTCACGGCAGCAAATCCTACT
TCTTCAGGCAGCCCACGGTGGCAGGGGCGTCGAAAACAAGGCCGGACTTCCGGGCCCTTGTCACCAATAA
GCCAGTGGTGTCGGCCCTTCATGGGGCTGTGCCAGGTCGTTTCCAGAAGGACATTTGTATAGGGAACCAG
TCCAACCCCTGTGTGCCTAACAACAAAAACCCCAGGGCTTTCAATGGCTCCAGCAATGGACATGTTTATG
AGAAACTTTCTAGTATTGAGTCTGATGTCTGAGTGAGGGGAATTGATCCGGTACCCGCGTACCGGTTAGT
AATGATCGACAATCAACCTCTGGATTACAAAATTTGTGAAAGATTGACTGGTATTCTTAACTATGTTGCT
CCTTTTACGCTATGTGGATACGCTGCTTTAATGCCTTTGTATCATGCTATTGCTTCCCGTATGGCTTTCA
TTTTCTCCTCCTTGTATAAATCCTGGTTGCTGTCTCTTTATGAGGAGTTGTGGCCCGTTGTCAGGCAACG
TGGCGTGGTGTGCACTGTGTTTGCTGACGCAACCCCCACTGGTTGGGGCATTGCCACCACCTGTCAGCTC
CTTTCCGGGACTTTCGCTTTCCCCCTCCCTATTGCCACGGCGGAACTCATCGCCGCCTGCCTTGCCCGCT
GCTGGACAGGGGCTCGGCTGTTGGGCACTGACAATTCCGTGGTGTTGTCGGGGAAGCTGACGTCCTTTCC
ATGGCTGCTCGCCTGTGTTGCCACCTGGATTCTGCGCGGGACGTCCTTCTGCTACGTCCCTTCGGCCCTC
AATCCAGCGGACCTTCCTTCCCGCGGCCTGCTGCCGGCTCTGCGGCCTCTTCCGCGTCTTCGCCTTCGCC
CTCAGACGAGTCGGATCTCCCTTTGGGCCGCCTCCCCGCCTGGCGATGGTACCTTTAAGACCAATGACTT
ACAAGGCAGCTGTAGATCTTAGCCACTTTTTAAAAGAAAAGGGGGGACTGGAAGGGCTAATTCACTCCCA
ACGAAGACAAGATCTGCTTTTTGCTTGTACTGGGTCTCTCTGGTTAGACCAGATCTGAGCCTGGGAGCTC
TCTGGCTAACTAGGGAACCCACTGCTTAAGCCTCAATAAAGCTTGCCTTGAGTGCTTCAAGTAGTGTGTG
CCCGTCTGTTGTGTGACTCTGGTAACTAGAGATCCCTCAGACCCTTTTAGTCAGTGTGGAAAATCTCTAG
CAGTAGTAGTTCATGTCATCTTATTATTCAGTATTTATAACTTGCAAAGAAATGAATATCAGAGAGTGAG
AGGAACTTGTTTATTGCAGCTTATAATGGTTACAAATAAAGCAATAGCATCACAAATTTCACAAATAAAG
CATTTTTTTCACTGCATTCTAGTTGTGGTTTGTCCAAACTCATCAATGTATCTTATCATGTCTGGCTCTA
GCTATCCCGCCCCTAACTCCGCCCATCCCGCCCCTAACTCCGCCCAGTTCCGCCCATTCTCCGCCCCATG
GCTGACTAATTTTTTTTATTTATGCAGAGGCCGAGGCCGCCTCGGCCTCTGAGCTATTCCAGAAGTAGTG
AGGAGGCTTTTTTGGAGGCCTAGGGACGTACCCAATTCGCCCTATAGTGAGTCGTATTACGCGCGCTCAC
TGGCCGTCGTTTTACAACGTCGTGACTGGGAAAACCCTGGCGTTACCCAACTTAATCGCCTTGCAGCACA
TCCCCCTTTCGCCAGCTGGCGTAATAGCGAAGAGGCCCGCACCGATCGCCCTTCCCAACAGTTGCGCAGC
CTGAATGGCGAATGGG
[124 nt withheld, positions 8347-8470]
C
[91 nt withheld, positions 8472-8562]
A
[49 nt withheld, positions 8564-8612]
CCTTTGACGTTGGAGTCCACGTTCTTT
[37 nt withheld, positions 8640-8676]
ACCCTATCTCGGTCTATTCTTTTGATTTATAAGGGATTTTGCCGATTTCGGCCTATTGGTTAAAAAATGA
GCTGATTTAACAAAAATTTAACGCGAATTTTAACAAAATATTAACGCTTACAATTTAGGTGGCACTTTTC
GGGGAAATGTGCGCGGAACCCCTATTTGTTTATTTTTCTAAATACATTCAAATATGTATCCGCTCATGAG
ACAATAACCCTGATAAATGCTTCAATAATATTGAAAAAGGAAGAGTATGAGTATTCAACATTTCCGTGTC
GCCCTTATTCCCTTTTTTGCGGCATTTTGCCTTCCTGTTTTTGCTCACCCAGAAACGCTGGTGAAAGTAA
AAGATGCTGAAGATCAGTTGGGTGCACGAGTGGGTTACATCGAACTGGATCTCAACAGCGGTAAGATCCT
TGAGAGTTTTCGCCCCGAAGAACGTTTTCCAATGATGAGCACTTTTAAAGTTCTGCTATGTGGCGCGGTA
TTATCCCGTATTGACGCCGGGCAAGAGCAACTCGGTCGCCGCATACACTATTCTCAGAATGACTTGGTTG
AGTACTCACCAGTCACAGAAAAGCATCTTACGGATGGCATGACAGTAAGAGAATTATGCAGTGCTGCCAT
AACCATGAGTGATAACACTGCGGCCAACTTACTTCTGACAACGATCGGAGGACCGAAGGAGCTAACCGCT
TTTTTGCACAACATGGGGGATCATGTAACTCGCCTTGATCGTTGGGAACCGGAGCTGAATGAAGCCATAC
CAAACGACGAGCGTGACACCACGATGCCTGTAGCAATGGCAACAACGTTGCGCAAACTATTAACTGGCGA
ACTACTTACTCTAGCTTCCCGGCAACAATTAATAGACTGGATGGAGGCGGATAAAGTTGCAGGACCACTT
CTGCGCTCGGCCCTTCCGGCTGGCTGGTTTATTGCTGATAAATCTGGAGCCGGTGAGCGTGGGTCTCGCG
GTATCATTGCAGCACTGGGGCCAGATGGTAAGCCCTCCCGTATCGTAGTTATCTACACGACGGGGAGTCA
GGCAACTATGGATGAACGAAATAGACAGATCGCTGAGATAGGTGCCTCACTGATTAAGCATTGGTAACTG
TCAGACCAAGTTTACTCATATATACTTTAGATTGATTTAAAACTTCATTTTTAATTTAAAAGGATCTAGG
TGAAGATCCTTTTTGATAATCTCATGACCAAAATCCCTTAACGTGAGTTTTCGTTCCACTGAGCGTCAGA
CCCCGTAGAAAAGATCAAAGGATCTTCTTGAGATCCTTTTTTTCTGCGCGTAATCTGCTGCTTGCAAACA
AAAAAACCACCGCTACCAGCGGTGGTTTGTTTGCCGGATCAAGAGCTACCAACTCTTTTTCCGAAGGTAA
CTGGCTTCAGCAGAGCGCAGATACCAAATACTGTTCTTCTAGTGTAGCCGTAGTTAGGCCACCACTTCAA
GAACTCTGTAGCACCGCCTACATACCTCGCTCTGCTAATCCTGTTACCAGTGGCTGCTGCCAGTGGCGAT
AAGTCGTGTCTTACCGGGTTGGACTCAAGACGATAGTTACCGGATAAGGCGCAGCGGTCGGGCTGAACGG
GGGGTTCGTGCACACAGCCCAGCTTGGAGCGAACGACCTACACCGAACTGAGATACCTACAGCGTGAGCT
ATGAGAAAGCGCCACGCTTCCCGAAGGGAGAAAGGCGGACAGGTATCCGGTAAGCGGCAGGGTCGGAACA
GGAGAGCGCACGAGGGAGCTTCCAGGGGGAAACGCCTGGTATCTTTATAGTCCTGTCGGGTTTCGCCACC
TCTGACTTGAGCGTCGATTTTTGTGATGCTCGTCAGGGGGGCGGAGCCTATGGAAAAACGCCAGCAACGC
GGCCTTTTTACGGTTCCTGGCCTTTTGCTGGCCTTTTGCTCACATGTTCTTTCCTGCGTTATCCCCTGAT
TCTGTGGATAACCGTATTACCGCCTTTGAGTGAGCTGATACCGCTCGCCGCAGCCGAACGACCGAGCGCA
GCGAGTCAGTGAGCGAGGAAGCGGAAGAGCGCCCAATACGCAAACCGCCTCTCCCCGCGCGTTGGCCGAT
TCATTAATGCAGCTGGCACGACAGGTTTCCCGACTGGAAAGCGGGCAGTGAGCGCAACGCAATTAATGTG
AGTTAGCTCACTCATTAGGCACCCCAGGCTTTACACTTTATGCTTCCGGCTCGTATGTTGTGTGGAATTG
TGAGCGGATAACAATTTCACACAGGAAACAGCTATGACCATGATTACGCCAAGCGCGCAATTAACCCTCA
CTAAAGGGAACAAAAGCTGGAGCTGCAAGCTT
